Addgene plasmid #212849: pCYP16
Purpose: Expresses the Actinomadura pelletieri LRD-modifying cytochrome P450 enzyme
Depositing lab: Christopher Voigt. Depositing organization: Massachusetts Institute of Technology. Publication: Design of a redox-proficient Escherichia coli for screening terpenoids and modifying cytochrome P450s. Lin GM, Voigt CA. Nature Catalysis. 6, 1016–1029 (2023). https://doi.org/10.1038/s41929-023-01049-5.
Backbone
  Vector backbone: pCYP
  Vector type: Bacterial Expression
Growth in bacteria
  Bacterial resistance: Kanamycin, 50 μg/mL
  Growth temperature: 37°C
  Growth strain: DH5alpha
  Copy number: High Copy
Gene/Insert
  Gene/Insert name: cytochrome P450 (alt name: Uniprot ID: A0A495QGK2)
  Species: Actinomadura pelletieri
  Promoter: PcymRC
  Cloning method: Unknown
Resource information
  A portion of this plasmid was derived from a plasmid made by: codon optimized and synthesized by vendors
Terms and licenses: Academic/Nonprofit Terms; Industry Terms: Not Available to Industry
How to cite: pCYP16 was a gift from Christopher Voigt (Addgene plasmid # 212849 ; http://n2t.net/addgene:212849 ; RRID:Addgene_212849)
