[The description below was written by a language model from this plasmid's Addgene catalogue record and pLannotate feature annotations shown in this document.]
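Description:
pCYP16 is a 4,650-nt bacterial expression plasmid built on the pCYP backbone for producing a cytochrome P450 from Actinomadura pelletieri in Escherichia coli. According to the catalogue entry, the coding sequence was codon optimized and commercially synthesized, and the enzyme is described as an "LRD-modifying" P450; the record does not expand that abbreviation. The plasmid is selected with kanamycin through an aph(3')-Ia (KanR) gene. The only complete replication origin annotated is p15A, which is usually regarded as medium copy and compatible with ColE1-type plasmids, although the catalogue lists the plasmid as high copy. Short fragments matching the RSF1030 origin, the pBR322 bom region, and a tet promoter/TcR remnant are also detected. These look like backbone leftovers or sequence similarities rather than functional elements.

Expression is driven by the PcymRC promoter, seen in the feature table as two CuO operator sites, the binding sites for the CymR repressor from the Pseudomonas putida p-cmt operon. CymR is encoded on the same plasmid downstream of a lacIq promoter fragment, so the regulator is supplied constitutively in cis and holds the promoter off until an inducer, classically cumate, releases it. A type III hammerhead ribozyme lies immediately after the operators. Such ribozymes typically act as insulators, cleaving off the variable 5' leader so that translation is less dependent on promoter context. The P450 gene itself was not annotated by the automated tool, but presumably lies in the unannotated stretch between the ribozyme and the cymR cassette. The associated work concerns an E. coli host engineered for redox proficiency to screen terpenoids and the P450s that modify them, so this plasmid appears to be one member of a P450 expression series for such screening.
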