Features (pLannotate 1.2.2; 12 found; start..end, strand, type, name):
     28..54      +  misc_feature   bom (fragment): basis of mobility region from pBR322
    153..208     -  rep_origin     RSF ori (fragment): Plasmids containing the RSF 1030 origin of replication can be propagated in E. coli cells that contain additional plasmids with compatible origins.
    296..841     -  rep_origin     p15A ori: Plasmids containing the medium-copy-number p15A origin of replication can be propagated in E. coli cells that contain a second plasmid with the ColE1 origin.
    930..1745    -  CDS            KanR: aminoglycoside phosphotransferase; aph(3')-Ia; confers resistance to kanamycin in bacteria or G418 (Geneticin®) in eukaryotes
   1922..1949    +  protein_bind   CuO: CymR-binding P2 operator sequence from the p-cmt operon of Pseudomonas putida (Mullick et al., 2006) CymR
   1980..2007    +  protein_bind   CuO: CymR-binding P2 operator sequence from the p-cmt operon of Pseudomonas putida (Mullick et al., 2006) CymR
   2011..2066    +  ncRNA          Hammerhead 3: Accession: RF00008 - Hammerhead ribozyme (type III)
   3685..3758    +  promoter       lacIq promoter (fragment): lacI (mutant); In the lacIq allele, a single base change in the promoter boosts expression of the lacI gene about 10-fold.
   3759..4367    +  CDS            cymR: CYMR_PSEPU - Experimental evidence at transcript level: Swiss-Prot protein existence level 2. Involved in the repression of the cym and cmt operons which are responsible of the p-cymene degradation. From Pseudomonas putida (Arthrobacter siderocapsulatus).
   4472..4490    -  promoter       tet promoter (fragment): E. coli promoter for tetracycline efflux protein gene
   4500..4620    +  CDS            TcR (fragment): tetracycline efflux protein; tet; confers resistance to tetracycline
   4639..11      -  rep_origin     RSF ori (fragment) (across the origin): Plasmids containing the RSF 1030 origin of replication can be propagated in E. coli cells that contain additional plasmids with compatible origins.
>Addgene plasmid #212849 | pCYP16 | addgene full sequence | sequence record 423535 | Addgene NGS Result
ACTGACTCGCTGCACGAGGCAGACCTCAGCGCTAGCGGAGTGTATACTGGCTTACTATGTTGGCACTGAT
GAGGGTGTCAGTGAAGTGCTTCATGTGGCAGGAGAAAAAAGGCTGCACCGGTGCGTCAGCAGAATATGTG
ATACAGGATATATTCCGCTTCCTCGCTCACTGACTCGCTACGCTCGGTCGTTCGACTGCGGCGAGCGGAA
ATGGCTTACGAACGGGGCGGAGATTTCCTGGAAGATGCCAGGAAGATACTTAACAGGGAAGTGAGAGGGC
CGCGGCAAAGCCGTTTTTCCATAGGCTCCGCCCCCCTGACAAGCATCACGAAATCTGACGCTCAAATCAG
TGGTGGCGAAACCCGACAGGACTATAAAGATACCAGGCGTTTCCCCCTGGCGGCTCCCTCGTGCGCTCTC
CTGTTCCTGCCTTTCGGTTTACCGGTGTCATTCCGCTGTTATGGCCGCGTTTGTCTCATTCCACGCCTGA
CACTCAGTTCCGGGTAGGCAGTTCGCTCCAAGCTGGACTGTATGCACGAACCCCCCGTTCAGTCCGACCG
CTGCGCCTTATCCGGTAACTATCGTCTTGAGTCCAACCCGGAAAGACATGCAAAAGCACCACTGGCAGCA
GCCACTGGTAATTGATTTAGAGGAGTTAGTCTTGAAGTCATGCGCCGGTTAAGGCTAAACTGAAAGGACA
AGTTTTGGTGACTGCGCTCCTCCAAGCCAGTTACCTCGGTTCAAAGAGTTGGTAGCTCAGAGAACCTTCG
AAAAACCGCCCTGCAAGGCGGTTTTTTCGTTTTCAGAGCAAGAGATTACGCGCAGACCAAAACGATCTCA
AGAAGATCATCTTATTAAGGGGTCTGACGCTCAGTGGAACGAAAAATCAATCTAAAGTATATATGAGTAA
ACTTGGTCTGACAGTTACCTTAGAAAAACTCATCGAGCATCAAATGAAACTGCAATTTATTCATATCAGG
ATTATCAATACCATATTTTTGAAAAAGCCGTTTCTGTAATGAAGGAGAAAACTCACCGAGGCAGTTCCAT
AGGATGGCAAGATCCTGGTATCGGTCTGCGATTCCGACTCGTCCAACATCAATACAACCTATTAATTTCC
CCTCGTCAAAAATAAGGTTATCAAGTGAGAAATCACCATGAGTGACGACTGAATCCGGTGAGAATGGCAA
AAGCTTATGCATTTCTTTCCAGACTTGTTCAACAGGCCAGCCATTACGCTCGTCATCAAAATCACTCGCA
TCAACCAAACCGTTATTCATTCGTGATTGCGCCTGAGCGAGACGAAATACGCGATCGCTGTTAAAAGGAC
AATTACAAACAGGAATCGAATGCAACCGGCGCAGGAACACTGCCAGCGCATCAACAATATTTTCACCTGA
ATCAGGATATTCTTCTAATACCTGGAATGCTGTTTTCCCGGGGATCGCAGTGGTGAGTAACCATGCATCA
TCAGGAGTACGGATAAAATGCTTGATGGTCGGAAGAGGCATAAATTCCGTCAGCCAGTTTAGTCTGACCA
TCTCATCTGTAACATCATTGGCAACGCTACCTTTGCCATGTTTCAGAAACAACTCTGGCGCATCGGGCTT
CCCATACAATCGATAGATTGTCGCACCTGATTGCCCGACATTATCGCGAGCCCATTTATACCCATATAAA
TCAGCATCCATGTTGGAATTTAATCGCGGCCTGGAGCAAGACGTTTCCCGTTGAATATGGCTCATAACAC
CCCTTGTATTACTGTTTATGTAAGCAGACAGTTTTATTGTTCATGATGATATATTTTTATCTTGTGCAAT
GTACATCAGAGATTTTGAGACACAACCAATTATTGAAGGCCTCCCTAACGGGGGGCCTTTTTTTGTTTCT
GGTCTCCCAAGCGCTTAACGATCGTTGGCTGAACAAACAGACAATCTGGTCTGTTTGTATTATGGAAAAT
TTTTCTGTATAATAGATTCAACAAACAGACAATCTGGTCTGTTTGTATTATCAGCGGTCAACGCATGTGC
TTTGCGTTCTGATGAGACAGTGATGTCGAAACCGCCTCTACAAATAATTTTGTTTATAGAATCACCCTTA
AGGAGGAAAATTTATGCTGCGCGTGGCAGACTTGTTAGTCCGTAAACCGCAGGACGCCACGCTGAATCCT
CGCGGGCATCGTTATATGAGCGTTGATGTGGGAGCGGTGTCTCGTCAGAAACCCAAAAACTTTCCTTTGT
ACCGCACAGTGGCAGGGTTTGTGCGGGACCCGCTGCAGCAACTGGAACGTATCTCCACGGCAGGCGATGG
TCGCCTGATCCGCTTAGATCTGGGCGCTTCTCGTCCGTATCTCGCTACCCATCCGGACCACGTGCAGCAG
GTCCTGCGACGCGAGGCAGAAAACTTTCAACGGGACGGAGTGTTTTGGCGCCCGCTGAGAGATCTGATGG
GTGACTCCATACTTGCCGAGGGTGCGGAGTGGGAGCATAGTAAACGTACGCTTCAGCCAGTTTTTACGAC
CCGAAACGTCAACCGCCTGACGGGTCTGATGGCGGAAGCCATCAATGATGCCGTGGACGCGTTGGACGAA
CCCGCCCGGGAAGGCCGTCCAATCGATGTTCTCCCGGAAATGGGTCGCATTGTCAACGAAACAGTCATCA
AAGTGCTGTTCGGTGATAAGATAAGCCCGGCTGATGCCGACCGTCTGATCCCTACGTTTGATCAAATCGC
AACCAGTATCAGCTTCCGCTTTCTTCTGCCATTCGTTCCACGCGCCATTCCGCTTCCTGGCGACCGTGCG
TTTAAAGATGCCGTACGTGTAATGGATGAAGTCTTATTCGACTTAGTAGCCCGTTATCGCGATGATCCGG
GTGATGGTTCAGATATCTTTACCGCTCTGTGCCAAGCGCCGACCGAAGATGGAGGTCCTCCGGACGACCG
TTGGATTCGGGATAATCTGTTGGCGATGTTTGCAACCAGCACTGAAACGACGACCCTGGCCCTGACGTGG
TTGTGGCCATTACTGCACGATCACCCAGACGTGGAAGAACGTTTGGTTGCAGAAATCGACGGGGTGGTGG
GAGGTGCGCGAGTCCGACCTGAACATCTGCCGGATTTACCGTATGTGTCGCGGGTTGTGCAGGAACTGCT
CCGCCTCTACCCAGTAGGGTGGATGTTCCCCCGTATGGCCACCCGTCCGACCGTGCTCGGTGGTGTGCCA
ATCGAACCTGGGGACCCTGTGCTGATTAGCCCGTTCCTGACCCATCGTCTTGCCAGCGTCTGGGATCGTC
CGTTAGAATTTGATCCGGAACGTTTTACACCGGAAAACTCACGGAAACGCCACCGTTACGCGTATTTCCC
CTTTGGCGGTGGTCCTCATCAATGTCTCGGCCGTCACGTCTTTAATGTCGAAGCCCAAATGATCCTGACT
AGCATTTTGAGCCGCTTTCGACCCTCCCTGTCAGAAACTATTCCGGCAATGCCACGCATCGGAGCTACGC
TGCGTCCCCGCCAATCACTCGAAATGACTTTAACCCCGGTAGGCCGTGAACGCTAATAAGGATGAGCTCT
ACAAATAAGCAGAGGTGGTTGTGTTGCGAAAAAAAAAAAAAAACACCCTAACGGGTGTTTTTTTTTTTTT
GGTGTCCCCACGTGTGGCGCTGGAGACCGTCCAATGGCGGCGCGCCATCGAATGGTGCAAAACCTTTCGC
GGTATGGCATGATAGCGCCCGGAAGAGAGTCAATTCAGGGTGGTGAATATGAGCCCGAAACGTCGTACCC
AGGCAGAACGTGCAATGGAAACCCAGGGTAAACTGATTGCAGCAGCACTGGGTGTTCTGCGTGAAAAAGG
TTATGCAGGTTTTCGTATTGCAGATGTTCCGGGTGCAGCCGGTGTTAGCCGTGGTGCACAGAGCCATCAT
TTTCCGACCAAACTGGAACTGCTGCTGGCAACCTTTGAATGGCTGTATGAGCAGATTACCGAACGTAGCC
GTGCACGTCTGGCAAAACTGAAACCGGAAGATGATGTTATTCAGCAGATGCTGGATGATGCAGCAGATTT
TTTTCTGGATGATGATTTTAGCATCGGCCTGGATCTGATTGTTGCAGCAGATCGTGATCCGGCACTGCGT
GAAGGTATTCTGCGTACCGTTGAACGTAATCGTTTTGTTGTTGAAGATATGTGGCTGGGTGTGCTGGTGA
GCCGTGGTCTGAGCCGTGATGATGCCGAAGATATTCTGTGGCTGATTTTTAACAGCGTTCGTGGTCTGAC
AGTTCGTAGCCTGTGGCAGAAAGATAAAGAACGTTTTGAACGTGTGCGTAATAGCACCCTGGAAATTGCA
CGTGAACGTTATGCAAAATTCAAACGTTGATAAGGATCCTAATTGGTAACGAATCAGACAATTGACGGCT
CGAGGGAGTAGCATAGGGTTTGCAGAATCCCTGCTTCGTCCATTTGACAGGCACATTATGCATCGATGAT
AAGCTGTCAAACATGAGCAGATCCTCTACGCCGGACGCATCGTGGCCGGCATCACCGGCGCCACAGGTGC
GGTTGCTGGCGCCTATATCGCCGACATCACCGATGGGGAAGATCGGGCTCGCCACTTCGGGCTCATGAGC
AAATATTTTATCTGAGGTGCTTCCTCGCTC
